>Addgene plasmid #107728 | pSpCas9_BB_2A-GFP_MAPRE1-gRNA#3 | depositor full sequence | sequence record 203333 | pSpCas9_BB_2A-GFP_MAPRE1-gRNA#3 sequence 9291 bps
GAGGGCCTATTTCCCATGATTCCTTCATATTTGCATATACGATACAAGGCTGTTAGAGAGATAATTGGAA
TTAATTTGACTGTAAACACAAAGATATTAGTACAAAATACGTGACGTAGAAAGTAATAATTTCTTGGGTA
GTTTGCAGTTTTAAAATTATGTTTTAAAATGGACTATCATATGCTTACCGTAACTTGAAAGTATTTCGAT
TTCTTGGCTTTATATATCTTGTGGAAAGGACGAAACACCGATGTCGACTTAGGTTATCACGTTTTAGAGC
TAGAAATAGCAAGTTAAAATAAGGCTAGTCCGTTATCAACTTGAAAAAGTGGCACCGAGTCGGTGCTTTT
TTGTTTTAGAGCTAGAAATAGCAAGTTAAAATAAGGCTAGTCCGTTTTTAGCGCGTGCGCCAATTCTGCA
GACAAATGGCTCTAGAGGTACCCGTTACATAACTTACGGTAAATGGCCCGCCTGGCTGACCGCCCAACGA
CCCCCGCCCATTGACGTCAATAGTAACGCCAATAGGGACTTTCCATTGACGTCAATGGGTGGAGTATTTA
CGGTAAACTGCCCACTTGGCAGTACATCAAGTGTATCATATGCCAAGTACGCCCCCTATTGACGTCAATG
ACGGTAAATGGCCCGCCTGGCATTGTGCCCAGTACATGACCTTATGGGACTTTCCTACTTGGCAGTACAT
CTACGTATTAGTCATCGCTATTACCATGGTCGAGGTGAGCCCCACGTTCTGCTTCACTCTCCCCATCTCC
CCCCCCTCCCCACCCCCAATTTTGTATTTATTTATTTTTTAATTATTTTGTGCAGCGATGGGGGCGGGGG
GGGGGGGGGGGCGCGCGCCAGGCGGGGCGGGGCGGGGCGAGGGGCGGGGCGGGGCGAGGCGGAGAGGTGC
GGCGGCAGCCAATCAGAGCGGCGCGCTCCGAAAGTTTCCTTTTATGGCGAGGCGGCGGCGGCGGCGGCCC
TATAAAAAGCGAAGCGCGCGGCGGGCGGGAGTCGCTGCGCGCTGCCTTCGCCCCGTGCCCCGCTCCGCCG
CCGCCTCGCGCCGCCCGCCCCGGCTCTGACTGACCGCGTTACTCCCACAGGTGAGCGGGCGGGACGGCCC
TTCTCCTCCGGGCTGTAATTAGCTGAGCAAGAGGTAAGGGTTTAAGGGATGGTTGGTTGGTGGGGTATTA
ATGTTTAATTACCTGGAGCACCTGCCTGAAATCACTTTTTTTCAGGTTGGACCGGTGCCACCATGGACTA
TAAGGACCACGACGGAGACTACAAGGATCATGATATTGATTACAAAGACGATGACGATAAGATGGCCCCA
AAGAAGAAGCGGAAGGTCGGTATCCACGGAGTCCCAGCAGCCGACAAGAAGTACAGCATCGGCCTGGACA
TCGGCACCAACTCTGTGGGCTGGGCCGTGATCACCGACGAGTACAAGGTGCCCAGCAAGAAATTCAAGGT
GCTGGGCAACACCGACCGGCACAGCATCAAGAAGAACCTGATCGGAGCCCTGCTGTTCGACAGCGGCGAA
ACAGCCGAGGCCACCCGGCTGAAGAGAACCGCCAGAAGAAGATACACCAGACGGAAGAACCGGATCTGCT
ATCTGCAAGAGATCTTCAGCAACGAGATGGCCAAGGTGGACGACAGCTTCTTCCACAGACTGGAAGAGTC
CTTCCTGGTGGAAGAGGATAAGAAGCACGAGCGGCACCCCATCTTCGGCAACATCGTGGACGAGGTGGCC
TACCACGAGAAGTACCCCACCATCTACCACCTGAGAAAGAAACTGGTGGACAGCACCGACAAGGCCGACC
TGCGGCTGATCTATCTGGCCCTGGCCCACATGATCAAGTTCCGGGGCCACTTCCTGATCGAGGGCGACCT
GAACCCCGACAACAGCGACGTGGACAAGCTGTTCATCCAGCTGGTGCAGACCTACAACCAGCTGTTCGAG
GAAAACCCCATCAACGCCAGCGGCGTGGACGCCAAGGCCATCCTGTCTGCCAGACTGAGCAAGAGCAGAC
GGCTGGAAAATCTGATCGCCCAGCTGCCCGGCGAGAAGAAGAATGGCCTGTTCGGAAACCTGATTGCCCT
GAGCCTGGGCCTGACCCCCAACTTCAAGAGCAACTTCGACCTGGCCGAGGATGCCAAACTGCAGCTGAGC
AAGGACACCTACGACGACGACCTGGACAACCTGCTGGCCCAGATCGGCGACCAGTACGCCGACCTGTTTC
TGGCCGCCAAGAACCTGTCCGACGCCATCCTGCTGAGCGACATCCTGAGAGTGAACACCGAGATCACCAA
GGCCCCCCTGAGCGCCTCTATGATCAAGAGATACGACGAGCACCACCAGGACCTGACCCTGCTGAAAGCT
CTCGTGCGGCAGCAGCTGCCTGAGAAGTACAAAGAGATTTTCTTCGACCAGAGCAAGAACGGCTACGCCG
GCTACATTGACGGCGGAGCCAGCCAGGAAGAGTTCTACAAGTTCATCAAGCCCATCCTGGAAAAGATGGA
CGGCACCGAGGAACTGCTCGTGAAGCTGAACAGAGAGGACCTGCTGCGGAAGCAGCGGACCTTCGACAAC
GGCAGCATCCCCCACCAGATCCACCTGGGAGAGCTGCACGCCATTCTGCGGCGGCAGGAAGATTTTTACC
CATTCCTGAAGGACAACCGGGAAAAGATCGAGAAGATCCTGACCTTCCGCATCCCCTACTACGTGGGCCC
TCTGGCCAGGGGAAACAGCAGATTCGCCTGGATGACCAGAAAGAGCGAGGAAACCATCACCCCCTGGAAC
TTCGAGGAAGTGGTGGACAAGGGCGCTTCCGCCCAGAGCTTCATCGAGCGGATGACCAACTTCGATAAGA
ACCTGCCCAACGAGAAGGTGCTGCCCAAGCACAGCCTGCTGTACGAGTACTTCACCGTGTATAACGAGCT
GACCAAAGTGAAATACGTGACCGAGGGAATGAGAAAGCCCGCCTTCCTGAGCGGCGAGCAGAAAAAGGCC
ATCGTGGACCTGCTGTTCAAGACCAACCGGAAAGTGACCGTGAAGCAGCTGAAAGAGGACTACTTCAAGA
AAATCGAGTGCTTCGACTCCGTGGAAATCTCCGGCGTGGAAGATCGGTTCAACGCCTCCCTGGGCACATA
CCACGATCTGCTGAAAATTATCAAGGACAAGGACTTCCTGGACAATGAGGAAAACGAGGACATTCTGGAA
GATATCGTGCTGACCCTGACACTGTTTGAGGACAGAGAGATGATCGAGGAACGGCTGAAAACCTATGCCC
ACCTGTTCGACGACAAAGTGATGAAGCAGCTGAAGCGGCGGAGATACACCGGCTGGGGCAGGCTGAGCCG
GAAGCTGATCAACGGCATCCGGGACAAGCAGTCCGGCAAGACAATCCTGGATTTCCTGAAGTCCGACGGC
TTCGCCAACAGAAACTTCATGCAGCTGATCCACGACGACAGCCTGACCTTTAAAGAGGACATCCAGAAAG
CCCAGGTGTCCGGCCAGGGCGATAGCCTGCACGAGCACATTGCCAATCTGGCCGGCAGCCCCGCCATTAA
GAAGGGCATCCTGCAGACAGTGAAGGTGGTGGACGAGCTCGTGAAAGTGATGGGCCGGCACAAGCCCGAG
AACATCGTGATCGAAATGGCCAGAGAGAACCAGACCACCCAGAAGGGACAGAAGAACAGCCGCGAGAGAA
TGAAGCGGATCGAAGAGGGCATCAAAGAGCTGGGCAGCCAGATCCTGAAAGAACACCCCGTGGAAAACAC
CCAGCTGCAGAACGAGAAGCTGTACCTGTACTACCTGCAGAATGGGCGGGATATGTACGTGGACCAGGAA
CTGGACATCAACCGGCTGTCCGACTACGATGTGGACCATATCGTGCCTCAGAGCTTTCTGAAGGACGACT
CCATCGACAACAAGGTGCTGACCAGAAGCGACAAGAACCGGGGCAAGAGCGACAACGTGCCCTCCGAAGA
GGTCGTGAAGAAGATGAAGAACTACTGGCGGCAGCTGCTGAACGCCAAGCTGATTACCCAGAGAAAGTTC
GACAATCTGACCAAGGCCGAGAGAGGCGGCCTGAGCGAACTGGATAAGGCCGGCTTCATCAAGAGACAGC
TGGTGGAAACCCGGCAGATCACAAAGCACGTGGCACAGATCCTGGACTCCCGGATGAACACTAAGTACGA
CGAGAATGACAAGCTGATCCGGGAAGTGAAAGTGATCACCCTGAAGTCCAAGCTGGTGTCCGATTTCCGG
AAGGATTTCCAGTTTTACAAAGTGCGCGAGATCAACAACTACCACCACGCCCACGACGCCTACCTGAACG
CCGTCGTGGGAACCGCCCTGATCAAAAAGTACCCTAAGCTGGAAAGCGAGTTCGTGTACGGCGACTACAA
GGTGTACGACGTGCGGAAGATGATCGCCAAGAGCGAGCAGGAAATCGGCAAGGCTACCGCCAAGTACTTC
TTCTACAGCAACATCATGAACTTTTTCAAGACCGAGATTACCCTGGCCAACGGCGAGATCCGGAAGCGGC
CTCTGATCGAGACAAACGGCGAAACCGGGGAGATCGTGTGGGATAAGGGCCGGGATTTTGCCACCGTGCG
GAAAGTGCTGAGCATGCCCCAAGTGAATATCGTGAAAAAGACCGAGGTGCAGACAGGCGGCTTCAGCAAA
GAGTCTATCCTGCCCAAGAGGAACAGCGATAAGCTGATCGCCAGAAAGAAGGACTGGGACCCTAAGAAGT
ACGGCGGCTTCGACAGCCCCACCGTGGCCTATTCTGTGCTGGTGGTGGCCAAAGTGGAAAAGGGCAAGTC
CAAGAAACTGAAGAGTGTGAAAGAGCTGCTGGGGATCACCATCATGGAAAGAAGCAGCTTCGAGAAGAAT
CCCATCGACTTTCTGGAAGCCAAGGGCTACAAAGAAGTGAAAAAGGACCTGATCATCAAGCTGCCTAAGT
ACTCCCTGTTCGAGCTGGAAAACGGCCGGAAGAGAATGCTGGCCTCTGCCGGCGAACTGCAGAAGGGAAA
CGAACTGGCCCTGCCCTCCAAATATGTGAACTTCCTGTACCTGGCCAGCCACTATGAGAAGCTGAAGGGC
TCCCCCGAGGATAATGAGCAGAAACAGCTGTTTGTGGAACAGCACAAGCACTACCTGGACGAGATCATCG
AGCAGATCAGCGAGTTCTCCAAGAGAGTGATCCTGGCCGACGCTAATCTGGACAAAGTGCTGTCCGCCTA
CAACAAGCACCGGGATAAGCCCATCAGAGAGCAGGCCGAGAATATCATCCACCTGTTTACCCTGACCAAT
CTGGGAGCCCCTGCCGCCTTCAAGTACTTTGACACCACCATCGACCGGAAGAGGTACACCAGCACCAAAG
AGGTGCTGGACGCCACCCTGATCCACCAGAGCATCACCGGCCTGTACGAGACACGGATCGACCTGTCTCA
GCTGGGAGGCGACAAAAGGCCGGCGGCCACGAAAAAGGCCGGCCAGGCAAAAAAGAAAAAGGAATTCGGC
AGTGGAGAGGGCAGAGGAAGTCTGCTAACATGCGGTGACGTCGAGGAGAATCCTGGCCCAGTGAGCAAGG
GCGAGGAGCTGTTCACCGGGGTGGTGCCCATCCTGGTCGAGCTGGACGGCGACGTAAACGGCCACAAGTT
CAGCGTGTCCGGCGAGGGCGAGGGCGATGCCACCTACGGCAAGCTGACCCTGAAGTTCATCTGCACCACC
GGCAAGCTGCCCGTGCCCTGGCCCACCCTCGTGACCACCCTGACCTACGGCGTGCAGTGCTTCAGCCGCT
ACCCCGACCACATGAAGCAGCACGACTTCTTCAAGTCCGCCATGCCCGAAGGCTACGTCCAGGAGCGCAC
CATCTTCTTCAAGGACGACGGCAACTACAAGACCCGCGCCGAGGTGAAGTTCGAGGGCGACACCCTGGTG
AACCGCATCGAGCTGAAGGGCATCGACTTCAAGGAGGACGGCAACATCCTGGGGCACAAGCTGGAGTACA
ACTACAACAGCCACAACGTCTATATCATGGCCGACAAGCAGAAGAACGGCATCAAGGTGAACTTCAAGAT
CCGCCACAACATCGAGGACGGCAGCGTGCAGCTCGCCGACCACTACCAGCAGAACACCCCCATCGGCGAC
GGCCCCGTGCTGCTGCCCGACAACCACTACCTGAGCACCCAGTCCGCCCTGAGCAAAGACCCCAACGAGA
AGCGCGATCACATGGTCCTGCTGGAGTTCGTGACCGCCGCCGGGATCACTCTCGGCATGGACGAGCTGTA
CAAGGAATTCTAACTAGAGCTCGCTGATCAGCCTCGACTGTGCCTTCTAGTTGCCAGCCATCTGTTGTTT
GCCCCTCCCCCGTGCCTTCCTTGACCCTGGAAGGTGCCACTCCCACTGTCCTTTCCTAATAAAATGAGGA
AATTGCATCGCATTGTCTGAGTAGGTGTCATTCTATTCTGGGGGGTGGGGTGGGGCAGGACAGCAAGGGG
GAGGATTGGGAAGAGAATAGCAGGCATGCTGGGGAGCGGCCGCAGGAACCCCTAGTGATGGAGTTGGCCA
CTCCCTCTCTGCGCGCTCGCTCGCTCACTGAGGCCGGGCGACCAAAGGTCGCCCGACGCCCGGGCTTTGC
CCGGGCGGCCTCAGTGAGCGAGCGAGCGCGCAGCTGCCTGCAGGGGCGCCTGATGCGGTATTTTCTCCTT
ACGCATCTGTGCGGTATTTCACACCGCATA
[95 nt withheld, positions 6751-6845]
T
[46 nt withheld, positions 6847-6892]
C
[141 nt withheld, positions 6894-7034]
CCTTTGACGTTGGAGTCCACGTTCTTT
[37 nt withheld, positions 7062-7098]
ACTCTATCTCGGGCTATTCTTTTGATTTATAAGGGATTTTGCCGATTTCGGTCTATTGGTTAAAAAATGA
GCTGATTTAACAAAAATTTAACGCGAATTTTAACAAAATATTAACGTTTACAATTTTATGGTGCACTCTC
AGTACAATCTGCTCTGATGCCGCATAGTTAAGCCAGCCCCGACACCCGCCAACACCCGCTGACGCGCCCT
GACGGGCTTGTCTGCTCCCGGCATCCGCTTACAGACAAGCTGTGACCGTCTCCGGGAGCTGCATGTGTCA
GAGGTTTTCACCGTCATCACCGAAACGCGCGAGACGAAAGGGCCTCGTGATACGCCTATTTTTATAGGTT
AATGTCATGATAATAATGGTTTCTTAGACGTCAGGTGGCACTTTTCGGGGAAATGTGCGCGGAACCCCTA
TTTGTTTATTTTTCTAAATACATTCAAATATGTATCCGCTCATGAGACAATAACCCTGATAAATGCTTCA
ATAATATTGAAAAAGGAAGAGTATGAGTATTCAACATTTCCGTGTCGCCCTTATTCCCTTTTTTGCGGCA
TTTTGCCTTCCTGTTTTTGCTCACCCAGAAACGCTGGTGAAAGTAAAAGATGCTGAAGATCAGTTGGGTG
CACGAGTGGGTTACATCGAACTGGATCTCAACAGCGGTAAGATCCTTGAGAGTTTTCGCCCCGAAGAACG
TTTTCCAATGATGAGCACTTTTAAAGTTCTGCTATGTGGCGCGGTATTATCCCGTATTGACGCCGGGCAA
GAGCAACTCGGTCGCCGCATACACTATTCTCAGAATGACTTGGTTGAGTACTCACCAGTCACAGAAAAGC
ATCTTACGGATGGCATGACAGTAAGAGAATTATGCAGTGCTGCCATAACCATGAGTGATAACACTGCGGC
CAACTTACTTCTGACAACGATCGGAGGACCGAAGGAGCTAACCGCTTTTTTGCACAACATGGGGGATCAT
GTAACTCGCCTTGATCGTTGGGAACCGGAGCTGAATGAAGCCATACCAAACGACGAGCGTGACACCACGA
TGCCTGTAGCAATGGCAACAACGTTGCGCAAACTATTAACTGGCGAACTACTTACTCTAGCTTCCCGGCA
ACAATTAATAGACTGGATGGAGGCGGATAAAGTTGCAGGACCACTTCTGCGCTCGGCCCTTCCGGCTGGC
TGGTTTATTGCTGATAAATCTGGAGCCGGTGAGCGTGGAAGCCGCGGTATCATTGCAGCACTGGGGCCAG
ATGGTAAGCCCTCCCGTATCGTAGTTATCTACACGACGGGGAGTCAGGCAACTATGGATGAACGAAATAG
ACAGATCGCTGAGATAGGTGCCTCACTGATTAAGCATTGGTAACTGTCAGACCAAGTTTACTCATATATA
CTTTAGATTGATTTAAAACTTCATTTTTAATTTAAAAGGATCTAGGTGAAGATCCTTTTTGATAATCTCA
TGACCAAAATCCCTTAACGTGAGTTTTCGTTCCACTGAGCGTCAGACCCCGTAGAAAAGATCAAAGGATC
TTCTTGAGATCCTTTTTTTCTGCGCGTAATCTGCTGCTTGCAAACAAAAAAACCACCGCTACCAGCGGTG
GTTTGTTTGCCGGATCAAGAGCTACCAACTCTTTTTCCGAAGGTAACTGGCTTCAGCAGAGCGCAGATAC
CAAATACTGTTCTTCTAGTGTAGCCGTAGTTAGGCCACCACTTCAAGAACTCTGTAGCACCGCCTACATA
CCTCGCTCTGCTAATCCTGTTACCAGTGGCTGCTGCCAGTGGCGATAAGTCGTGTCTTACCGGGTTGGAC
TCAAGACGATAGTTACCGGATAAGGCGCAGCGGTCGGGCTGAACGGGGGGTTCGTGCACACAGCCCAGCT
TGGAGCGAACGACCTACACCGAACTGAGATACCTACAGCGTGAGCTATGAGAAAGCGCCACGCTTCCCGA
AGGGAGAAAGGCGGACAGGTATCCGGTAAGCGGCAGGGTCGGAACAGGAGAGCGCACGAGGGAGCTTCCA
GGGGGAAACGCCTGGTATCTTTATAGTCCTGTCGGGTTTCGCCACCTCTGACTTGAGCGTCGATTTTTGT
GATGCTCGTCAGGGGGGCGGAGCCTATGGAAAAACGCCAGCAACGCGGCCTTTTTACGGTTCCTGGCCTT
TTGCTGGCCTTTTGCTCACATGT
Features (pLannotate 1.2.2; 19 found; start..end, strand, type, name):
      1..241     +  promoter       U6 promoter: RNA polymerase III promoter for human U6 snRNA
    271..346     +  misc_RNA       gRNA scaffold: guide RNA scaffold for the Streptococcus pyogenes CRISPR/Cas9 system
    353..396     +  misc_RNA       gRNA scaffold (fragment): guide RNA scaffold for the Streptococcus pyogenes CRISPR/Cas9 system
    443..728     +  enhancer       CMV enhancer: human cytomegalovirus immediate early enhancer; contains an 18-bp deletion relative to the standard CMV enhancer
    730..1007    +  promoter       chicken β-actin promoter: No description available
   1008..1235    +  intron         hybrid intron: hybrid between chicken β-actin (CBA) and minute virus of mice (MMV) introns (Gray et al., 2011)
   1373..2974    +  CDS            Cas9(N): N-terminal portion of Streptococcus pyogenes Cas9 (Zetsche et al., 2015)
   2975..5473    +  CDS            Cas9(C): C-terminal portion of Streptococcus pyogenes Cas9 (Zetsche et al., 2015)
   5474..5521    +  CDS            nucleoplasmin NLS: bipartite nuclear localization signal from nucleoplasmin
   5591..6304    +  CDS            EGFP: EGFP is a basic (constitutively fluorescent) green fluorescent protein published in 1996, derived from Aequorea victoria. It is reported to be a rapidly-maturing weak dimer with moderate acid sensitivity.
   6338..6449    +  polyA_signal   bGH poly(A) signal: bovine growth hormone polyadenylation signal
   6554..6694    +  repeat_region  AAV2 ITR: inverted terminal repeat of adeno-associated virus serotype 2 inverted
   6699..6750    -  misc_feature   bom (fragment): basis of mobility region from pBR322
   6769..7224    +  rep_origin     f1 ori (sequence partly withheld): f1 bacteriophage origin of replication; arrow indicates direction of (+) strand synthesis
   7225..7274    -  misc_feature   bom (fragment): basis of mobility region from pBR322
   7376..7411    -  CDS            rop (fragment): Rop protein, which maintains plasmids at low copy number; rop
   7506..7610    +  promoter       AmpR promoter: bla
   7611..8471    +  CDS            AmpR: β-lactamase; bla; confers resistance to ampicillin, carbenicillin, and related antibiotics
   8642..9230    +  rep_origin     ori: high-copy-number ColE1/pMB1/pBR322/pUC origin of replication
