>Addgene plasmid #107728 | pSpCas9_BB_2A-GFP_MAPRE1-gRNA#3 | addgene full sequence | sequence record 265892 | Addgene NGS Result
GAGGGCCTATTTCCCATGATTCCTTCATATTTGCATATACGATACAAGGCTGTTAGAGAGATAATTGGAA
TTAATTTGACTGTAAACACAAAGATATTAGTACAAAATACGTGACGTAGAAAGTAATAATTTCTTGGGTA
GTTTGCAGTTTTAAAATTATGTTTTAAAATGGACTATCATATGCTTACCGTAACTTGAAAGTATTTCGAT
TTCTTGGCTTTATATATCTTGTGGAAAGGACGAAACACCGATGTCGACTTAGGTTATCACGTTTTAGAGC
TAGAAATAGCAAGTTAAAATAAGGCTAGTCCGTTATCAACTTGAAAAAGTGGCACCGAGTCGGTGCTTTT
TTGTTTTAGAGCTAGAAATAGCAAGTTAAAATAAGGCTAGTCCGTTTTTAGCGCGTGCGCCAATTCTGCA
GACAAATGGCTCTAGAGGTACCCGTTACATAACTTACGGTAAATGGCCCGCCTGGCTGACCGCCCAACGA
CCCCCGCCCATTGACGTCAATAGTAACGCCAATAGGGACTTTCCATTGACGTCAATGGGTGGAGTATTTA
CGGTAAACTGCCCACTTGGCAGTACATCAAGTGTATCATATGCCAAGTACGCCCCCTATTGACGTCAATG
ACGGTAAATGGCCCGCCTGGCATTGTGCCCAGTACATGACCTTATGGGACTTTCCTACTTGGCAGTACAT
CTACGTATTAGTCATCGCTATTACCATGGTCGAGGTGAGCCCCACGTTCTGCTTCACTCTCCCCATCTCC
CCCCCCTCCCCACCCCCAATTTTGTATTTATTTATTTTTTAATTATTTTGTGCAGCGATGGGGGCGGGGG
GGGGGGGGGGGCGCGCGCCRGGGGGGGGGGGGGGGGGGGGGGGGGGGGGGGGGGSGRGGSGGRGRGGKGC
GGCGGCAGCCAATCAGAGCGGCGCGCTCCGAAAGTTTCCTTTTATGGCGAGGCGGCGGCGGCGGCGGCCC
TATAAAAAGCGAAGCGCGCGGCGGGCGGGAGTCGCTGCGCGCTGCCTTCGCCCCGTGCCCCGCTCCGCCG
CCGCCTCGCGCCGCCCGCCCCGGCTCTGACTGACCGCGTTACTCCCACAGGTGAGCGGGCGGGACGGCCC
TTCTCCTCCGGGCTGTAATTAGCTGAGCAAGAGGTAAGGGTTTAAGGGATGGTTGGTTGGTGGGGTATTA
ATGTTTAATTACCTGGAGCACCTGCCTGAAATCACTTTTTTTCAGGTTGGACCGGTGCCACCATGGACTA
TAAGGACCACGACGGAGACTACAAGGATCATGATATTGATTACAAAGACGATGACGATAAGATGGCCCCA
AAGAAGAAGCGGAAGGTCGGTATCCACGGAGTCCCAGCAGCCGACAAGAAGTACAGCATCGGCCTGGACA
TCGGCACCAACTCTGTGGGCTGGGCCGTGATCACCGACGAGTACAAGGTGCCCAGCAAGAAATTCAAGGT
GCTGGGCAACACCGACCGGCACAGCATCAAGAAGAACCTGATCGGAGCCCTGCTGTTCGACAGCGGCGAA
ACAGCCGAGGCCACCCGGCTGAAGAGAACCGCCAGAAGAAGATACACCAGACGGAAGAACCGGATCTGCT
ATCTGCAAGAGATCTTCAGCAACGAGATGGCCAAGGTGGACGACAGCTTCTTCCACAGACTGGAAGAGTC
CTTCCTGGTGGAAGAGGATAAGAAGCACGAGCGGCACCCCATCTTCGGCAACATCGTGGACGAGGTGGCC
TACCACGAGAAGTACCCCACCATCTACCACCTGAGAAAGAAACTGGTGGACAGCACCGACAAGGCCGACC
TGCGGCTGATCTATCTGGCCCTGGCCCACATGATCAAGTTCCGGGGCCACTTCCTGATCGAGGGCGACCT
GAACCCCGACAACAGCGACGTGGACAAGCTGTTCATCCAGCTGGTGCAGACCTACAACCAGCTGTTCGAG
GAAAACCCCATCAACGCCAGCGGCGTGGACGCCAAGGCCATCCTGTCTGCCAGACTGAGCAAGAGCAGAC
GGCTGGAAAATCTGATCGCCCAGCTGCCCGGCGAGAAGAAGAATGGCCTGTTCGGAAACCTGATTGCCCT
GAGCCTGGGCCTGACCCCCAACTTCAAGAGCAACTTCGACCTGGCCGAGGATGCCAAACTGCAGCTGAGC
AAGGACACCTACGACGACGACCTGGACAACCTGCTGGCCCAGATCGGCGACCAGTACGCCGACCTGTTTC
TGGCCGCCAAGAACCTGTCCGACGCCATCCTGCTGAGCGACATCCTGAGAGTGAACACCGAGATCACCAA
GGCCCCCCTGAGCGCCTCTATGATCAAGAGATACGACGAGCACCACCAGGACCTGACCCTGCTGAAAGCT
CTCGTGCGGCAGCAGCTGCCTGAGAAGTACAAAGAGATTTTCTTCGACCAGAGCAAGAACGGCTACGCCG
GCTACATTGACGGCGGAGCCAGCCAGGAAGAGTTCTACAAGTTCATCAAGCCCATCCTGGAAAAGATGGA
CGGCACCGAGGAACTGCTCGTGAAGCTGAACAGAGAGGACCTGCTGCGGAAGCAGCGGACCTTCGACAAC
GGCAGCATCCCCCACCAGATCCACCTGGGAGAGCTGCACGCCATTCTGCGGCGGCAGGAAGATTTTTACC
CATTCCTGAAGGACAACCGGGAAAAGATCGAGAAGATCCTGACCTTCCGCATCCCCTACTACGTGGGCCC
TCTGGCCAGGGGAAACAGCAGATTCGCCTGGATGACCAGAAAGAGCGAGGAAACCATCACCCCCTGGAAC
TTCGAGGAAGTGGTGGACAAGGGCGCTTCCGCCCAGAGCTTCATCGAGCGGATGACCAACTTCGATAAGA
ACCTGCCCAACGAGAAGGTGCTGCCCAAGCACAGCCTGCTGTACGAGTACTTCACCGTGTATAACGAGCT
GACCAAAGTGAAATACGTGACCGAGGGAATGAGAAAGCCCGCCTTCCTGAGCGGCGAGCAGAAAAAGGCC
ATCGTGGACCTGCTGTTCAAGACCAACCGGAAAGTGACCGTGAAGCAGCTGAAAGAGGACTACTTCAAGA
AAATCGAGTGCTTCGACTCCGTGGAAATCTCCGGCGTGGAAGATCGGTTCAACGCCTCCCTGGGCACATA
CCACGATCTGCTGAAAATTATCAAGGACAAGGACTTCCTGGACAATGAGGAAAACGAGGACATTCTGGAA
GATATCGTGCTGACCCTGACACTGTTTGAGGACAGAGAGATGATCGAGGAACGGCTGAAAACCTATGCCC
ACCTGTTCGACGACAAAGTGATGAAGCAGCTGAAGCGGCGGAGATACACCGGCTGGGGCAGGCTGAGCCG
GAAGCTGATCAACGGCATCCGGGACAAGCAGTCCGGCAAGACAATCCTGGATTTCCTGAAGTCCGACGGC
TTCGCCAACAGAAACTTCATGCAGCTGATCCACGACGACAGCCTGACCTTTAAAGAGGACATCCAGAAAG
CCCAGGTGTCCGGCCAGGGCGATAGCCTGCACGAGCACATTGCCAATCTGGCCGGCAGCCCCGCCATTAA
GAAGGGCATCCTGCAGACAGTGAAGGTGGTGGACGAGCTCGTGAAAGTGATGGGCCGGCACAAGCCCGAG
AACATCGTGATCGAAATGGCCAGAGAGAACCAGACCACCCAGAAGGGACAGAAGAACAGCCGCGAGAGAA
TGAAGCGGATCGAAGAGGGCATCAAAGAGCTGGGCAGCCAGATCCTGAAAGAACACCCCGTGGAAAACAC
CCAGCTGCAGAACGAGAAGCTGTACCTGTACTACCTGCAGAATGGGCGGGATATGTACGTGGACCAGGAA
CTGGACATCAACCGGCTGTCCGACTACGATGTGGACCATATCGTGCCTCAGAGCTTTCTGAAGGACGACT
CCATCGACAACAAGGTGCTGACCAGAAGCGACAAGAACCGGGGCAAGAGCGACAACGTGCCCTCCGAAGA
GGTCGTGAAGAAGATGAAGAACTACTGGCGGCAGCTGCTGAACGCCAAGCTGATTACCCAGAGAAAGTTC
GACAATCTGACCAAGGCCGAGAGAGGCGGCCTGAGCGAACTGGATAAGGCCGGCTTCATCAAGAGACAGC
TGGTGGAAACCCGGCAGATCACAAAGCACGTGGCACAGATCCTGGACTCCCGGATGAACACTAAGTACGA
CGAGAATGACAAGCTGATCCGGGAAGTGAAAGTGATCACCCTGAAGTCCAAGCTGGTGTCCGATTTCCGG
AAGGATTTCCAGTTTTACAAAGTGCGCGAGATCAACAACTACCACCACGCCCACGACGCCTACCTGAACG
CCGTCGTGGGAACCGCCCTGATCAAAAAGTACCCTAAGCTGGAAAGCGAGTTCGTGTACGGCGACTACAA
GGTGTACGACGTGCGGAAGATGATCGCCAAGAGCGAGCAGGAAATCGGCAAGGCTACCGCCAAGTACTTC
TTCTACAGCAACATCATGAACTTTTTCAAGACCGAGATTACCCTGGCCAACGGCGAGATCCGGAAGCGGC
CTCTGATCGAGACAAACGGCGAAACCGGGGAGATCGTGTGGGATAAGGGCCGGGATTTTGCCACCGTGCG
GAAAGTGCTGAGCATGCCCCAAGTGAATATCGTGAAAAAGACCGAGGTGCAGACAGGCGGCTTCAGCAAA
GAGTCTATCCTGCCCAAGAGGAACAGCGATAAGCTGATCGCCAGAAAGAAGGACTGGGACCCTAAGAAGT
ACGGCGGCTTCGACAGCCCCACCGTGGCCTATTCTGTGCTGGTGGTGGCCAAAGTGGAAAAGGGCAAGTC
CAAGAAACTGAAGAGTGTGAAAGAGCTGCTGGGGATCACCATCATGGAAAGAAGCAGCTTCGAGAAGAAT
CCCATCGACTTTCTGGAAGCCAAGGGCTACAAAGAAGTGAAAAAGGACCTGATCATCAAGCTGCCTAAGT
ACTCCCTGTTCGAGCTGGAAAACGGCCGGAAGAGAATGCTGGCCTCTGCCGGCGAACTGCAGAAGGGAAA
CGAACTGGCCCTGCCCTCCAAATATGTGAACTTCCTGTACCTGGCCAGCCACTATGAGAAGCTGAAGGGC
TCCCCCGAGGATAATGAGCAGAAACAGCTGTTTGTGGAACAGCACAAGCACTACCTGGACGAGATCATCG
AGCAGATCAGCGAGTTCTCCAAGAGAGTGATCCTGGCCGACGCTAATCTGGACAAAGTGCTGTCCGCCTA
CAACAAGCACCGGGATAAGCCCATCAGAGAGCAGGCCGAGAATATCATCCACCTGTTTACCCTGACCAAT
CTGGGAGCCCCTGCCGCCTTCAAGTACTTTGACACCACCATCGACCGGAAGAGGTACACCAGCACCAAAG
AGGTGCTGGACGCCACCCTGATCCACCAGAGCATCACCGGCCTGTACGAGACACGGATCGACCTGTCTCA
GCTGGGAGGCGACAAAAGGCCGGCGGCCACGAAAAAGGCCGGCCAGGCAAAAAAGAAAAAGGAATTCGGC
AGTGGAGAGGGCAGAGGAAGTCTGCTAACATGCGGTGACGTCGAGGAGAATCCTGGCCCAGTGAGCAAGG
GCGAGGAGCTGTTCACCGGGGTGGTGCCCATCCTGGTCGAGCTGGACGGCGACGTAAACGGCCACAAGTT
CAGCGTGTCCGGCGAGGGCGAGGGCGATGCCACCTACGGCAAGCTGACCCTGAAGTTCATCTGCACCACC
GGCAAGCTGCCCGTGCCCTGGCCCACCCTCGTGACCACCCTGACCTACGGCGTGCAGTGCTTCAGCCGCT
ACCCCGACCACATGAAGCAGCACGACTTCTTCAAGTCCGCCATGCCCGAAGGCTACGTCCAGGAGCGCAC
CATCTTCTTCAAGGACGACGGCAACTACAAGACCCGCGCCGAGGTGAAGTTCGAGGGCGACACCCTGGTG
AACCGCATCGAGCTGAAGGGCATCGACTTCAAGGAGGACGGCAACATCCTGGGGCACAAGCTGGAGTACA
ACTACAACAGCCACAACGTCTATATCATGGCCGACAAGCAGAAGAACGGCATCAAGGTGAACTTCAAGAT
CCGCCACAACATCGAGGACGGCAGCGTGCAGCTCGCCGACCACTACCAGCAGAACACCCCCATCGGCGAC
GGCCCCGTGCTGCTGCCCGACAACCACTACCTGAGCACCCAGTCCGCCCTGAGCAAAGACCCCAACGAGA
AGCGCGATCACATGGTCCTGCTGGAGTTCGTGACCGCCGCCGGGATCACTCTCGGCATGGACGAGCTGTA
CAAGGAATTCTAACTAGAGCTCGCTGATCAGCCTCGACTGTGCCTTCTAGTTGCCAGCCATCTGTTGTTT
GCCCCTCCCCCGTGCCTTCCTTGACCCTGGAAGGTGCCACTCCCACTGTCCTTTCCTAATAAAATGAGGA
AATTGCATCGCATTGTCTGAGTAGGTGTCATTCTATTCTGGGGGGTGGGGTGGGGCAGGACAGCAAGGGG
GAGGATTGGGAAGAGAATAGCAGGCATGCTGGGGAGCGGCCGCAGGAACCCCTAGTGATGGAGTTGGCCA
CTCCCTCTCTGCGCGCTCGCTCGCTCACTGAGGCCGGGCGACCAAAGGTCGCCCGACGCCCGGGCTTTGC
CCGGGCGGCCTCAGTGAGCGAGCGAGCGCGCAGCTGCCTGCAGGGGCGCCTGATGCGGTATTTTCTCCTT
ACGCATCTGTGCGGTATTTCACACCGCATA
[95 nt withheld, positions 6751-6845]
T
[46 nt withheld, positions 6847-6892]
C
[141 nt withheld, positions 6894-7034]
CCTTTGACGTTGGAGTCCACGTTCTTT
[37 nt withheld, positions 7062-7098]
ACTCTATCTCGGGCTATTCTTTTGATTTATAAGGGATTTTGCCGATTTCGGTCTATTGGTTAAAAAATGA
GCTGATTTAACAAAAATTTAACGCGAATTTTAACAAAATATTAACGTTTACAATTTTATGGTGCACTCTC
AGTACAATCTGCTCTGATGCCGCATAGTTAAGCCAGCCCCGACACCCGCCAACACCCGCTGACGCGCCCT
GACGGGCTTGTCTGCTCCCGGCATCCGCTTACAGACAAGCTGTGACCGTCTCCGGGAGCTGCATGTGTCA
GAGGTTTTCACCGTCATCACCGAAACGCGCGAGACGAAAGGGCCTCGTGATACGCCTATTTTTATAGGTT
AATGTCATGATAATAATGGTTTCTTAGACGTCAGGTGGCACTTTTCGGGGAAATGTGCGCGGAACCCCTA
TTTGTTTATTTTTCTAAATACATTCAAATATGTATCCGCTCATGAGACAATAACCCTGATAAATGCTTCA
ATAATATTGAAAAAGGAAGAGTATGAGTATTCAACATTTCCGTGTCGCCCTTATTCCCTTTTTTGCGGCA
TTTTGCCTTCCTGTTTTTGCTCACCCAGAAACGCTGGTGAAAGTAAAAGATGCTGAAGATCAGTTGGGTG
CACGAGTGGGTTACATCGAACTGGATCTCAACAGCGGTAAGATCCTTGAGAGTTTTCGCCCCGAAGAACG
TTTTCCAATGATGAGCACTTTTAAAGTTCTGCTATGTGGCGCGGTATTATCCCGTATTGACGCCGGGCAA
GAGCAACTCGGTCGCCGCATACACTATTCTCAGAATGACTTGGTTGAGTACTCACCAGTCACAGAAAAGC
ATCTTACGGATGGCATGACAGTAAGAGAATTATGCAGTGCTGCCATAACCATGAGTGATAACACTGCGGC
CAACTTACTTCTGACAACGATCGGAGGACCGAAGGAGCTAACCGCTTTTTTGCACAACATGGGGGATCAT
GTAACTCGCCTTGATCGTTGGGAACCGGAGCTGAATGAAGCCATACCAAACGACGAGCGTGACACCACGA
TGCCTGTAGCAATGGCAACAACGTTGCGCAAACTATTAACTGGCGAACTACTTACTCTAGCTTCCCGGCA
ACAATTAATAGACTGGATGGAGGCGGATAAAGTTGCAGGACCACTTCTGCGCTCGGCCCTTCCGGCTGGC
TGGTTTATTGCTGATAAATCTGGAGCCGGTGAGCGTGGAAGCCGCGGTATCATTGCAGCACTGGGGCCAG
ATGGTAAGCCCTCCCGTATCGTAGTTATCTACACGACGGGGAGTCAGGCAACTATGGATGAACGAAATAG
ACAGATCGCTGAGATAGGTGCCTCACTGATTAAGCATTGGTAACTGTCAGACCAAGTTTACTCATATATA
CTTTAGATTGATTTAAAACTTCATTTTTAATTTAAAAGGATCTAGGTGAAGATCCTTTTTGATAATCTCA
TGACCAAAATCCCTTAACGTGAGTTTTCGTTCCACTGAGCGTCAGACCCCGTAGAAAAGATCAAAGGATC
TTCTTGAGATCCTTTTTTTCTGCGCGTAATCTGCTGCTTGCAAACAAAAAAACCACCGCTACCAGCGGTG
GTTTGTTTGCCGGATCAAGAGCTACCAACTCTTTTTCCGAAGGTAACTGGCTTCAGCAGAGCGCAGATAC
CAAATACTGTTCTTCTAGTGTAGCCGTAGTTAGGCCACCACTTCAAGAACTCTGTAGCACCGCCTACATA
CCTCGCTCTGCTAATCCTGTTACCAGTGGCTGCTGCCAGTGGCGATAAGTCGTGTCTTACCGGGTTGGAC
TCAAGACGATAGTTACCGGATAAGGCGCAGCGGTCGGGCTGAACGGGGGGTTCGTGCACACAGCCCAGCT
TGGAGCGAACGACCTACACCGAACTGAGATACCTACAGCGTGAGCTATGAGAAAGCGCCACGCTTCCCGA
AGGGAGAAAGGCGGACAGGTATCCGGTAAGCGGCAGGGTCGGAACAGGAGAGCGCACGAGGGAGCTTCCA
GGGGGAAACGCCTGGTATCTTTATAGTCCTGTCGGGTTTCGCCACCTCTGACTTGAGCGTCGATTTTTGT
GATGCTCGTCAGGGGGGCGGAGCCTATGGAAAAACGCCAGCAACGCGGCCTTTTTACGGTTCCTGGCCTT
TTGCTGGCCTTTTGCTCACATGT
Features (pLannotate 1.2.2; 18 found; start..end, strand, type, name):
      1..241     +  promoter       U6 promoter: RNA polymerase III promoter for human U6 snRNA
    271..346     +  misc_RNA       gRNA scaffold: guide RNA scaffold for the Streptococcus pyogenes CRISPR/Cas9 system
    353..396     +  misc_RNA       gRNA scaffold (fragment): guide RNA scaffold for the Streptococcus pyogenes CRISPR/Cas9 system
    443..728     +  enhancer       CMV enhancer: human cytomegalovirus immediate early enhancer; contains an 18-bp deletion relative to the standard CMV enhancer
   1008..1235    +  intron         hybrid intron: hybrid between chicken β-actin (CBA) and minute virus of mice (MMV) introns (Gray et al., 2011)
   1373..2974    +  CDS            Cas9(N): N-terminal portion of Streptococcus pyogenes Cas9 (Zetsche et al., 2015)
   2975..5473    +  CDS            Cas9(C): C-terminal portion of Streptococcus pyogenes Cas9 (Zetsche et al., 2015)
   5474..5521    +  CDS            nucleoplasmin NLS: bipartite nuclear localization signal from nucleoplasmin
   5591..6304    +  CDS            EGFP: EGFP is a basic (constitutively fluorescent) green fluorescent protein published in 1996, derived from Aequorea victoria. It is reported to be a rapidly-maturing weak dimer with moderate acid sensitivity.
   6338..6449    +  polyA_signal   bGH poly(A) signal: bovine growth hormone polyadenylation signal
   6554..6694    +  repeat_region  AAV2 ITR: inverted terminal repeat of adeno-associated virus serotype 2 inverted
   6699..6750    -  misc_feature   bom (fragment): basis of mobility region from pBR322
   6769..7224    +  rep_origin     f1 ori (sequence partly withheld): f1 bacteriophage origin of replication; arrow indicates direction of (+) strand synthesis
   7225..7274    -  misc_feature   bom (fragment): basis of mobility region from pBR322
   7376..7411    -  CDS            rop (fragment): Rop protein, which maintains plasmids at low copy number; rop
   7506..7610    +  promoter       AmpR promoter: bla
   7611..8471    +  CDS            AmpR: β-lactamase; bla; confers resistance to ampicillin, carbenicillin, and related antibiotics
   8642..9230    +  rep_origin     ori: high-copy-number ColE1/pMB1/pBR322/pUC origin of replication
