[The description below was written by a language model from this plasmid's Addgene catalogue record and pLannotate feature annotations shown in this document.]
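Description:
pSpCas9_BB_2A-GFP_MAPRE1-gRNA#3 is an all-in-one mammalian CRISPR/Cas9 expression plasmid built on the pSpCas9(BB)-2A-GFP backbone and designed to knock out EB1 (encoded by MAPRE1) in human cells. It is about 9.3 kb, is maintained in E. coli at high copy from a ColE1/pUC-type origin, and is selected with ampicillin through the β-lactamase gene. An f1 phage origin is also present. A single AAV2 inverted terminal repeat lies downstream of the expression cassette, a leftover of the backbone's lineage that would not by itself support AAV packaging.

The plasmid carries two expression units. In the first, a human U6 RNA polymerase III promoter drives a 20-nt guide against exon 1 of human MAPRE1, fused to the Streptococcus pyogenes gRNA scaffold. The guide was inserted between the backbone's BbsI sites, which were destroyed during cloning. In the second unit, a hybrid promoter made of the CMV enhancer, the chicken β-actin promoter and a hybrid intron drives S. pyogenes Cas9. Cas9 is annotated as contiguous N- and C-terminal portions and carries a C-terminal nucleoplasmin nuclear localization signal, followed by EGFP and a bGH polyadenylation signal. The 2A peptide named in the backbone is not annotated separately, but it would occupy the short gap between the NLS and EGFP, so that Cas9 and EGFP are produced as separate proteins from one transcript. GFP fluorescence therefore marks transfected, Cas9-expressing cells, which can be used to identify or sort them.

The depositor and repository sequence annotations agree, except that the β-actin promoter was called only in the depositor record. The "#3" in the name suggests this is one of several MAPRE1 guides. The associated work used EB1 removal in building cell lines with light-controlled microtubule dynamics.
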