Addgene plasmid #107728: pSpCas9_BB_2A-GFP_MAPRE1-gRNA#3
Purpose: Knock out of EB1 in human cells by CRISPR/Cas9
Depositing lab: Torsten Wittmann. Depositing organization: University of California, San Francisco (UCSF). Publication: Local control of intracellular microtubule dynamics by EB1 photodissociation. van Haren J, Charafeddine RA, Ettinger A, Wang H, Hahn KM, Wittmann T. Nat Cell Biol. 2018 Jan 29. pii: 10.1038/s41556-017-0028-5. doi: 10.1038/s41556-017-0028-5. PubMed 29379139.
Backbone
  Vector backbone: pSpCas9(BB)-2A-GFP (Addgene #48138)
  Backbone manufacturer: Feng Zhang Lab
  Backbone size w/o insert (bp): 9288
  Total vector size (bp): 9291
  Vector type: Mammalian Expression
Growth in bacteria
  Bacterial resistance: Ampicillin, 100 μg/mL
  Growth temperature: 37°C
  Growth strain: DH5alpha
  Copy number: High Copy
Gene/Insert
  Gene/Insert name: MAPRE1 gRNA #3 (targets Exon 1) (alt name: EB1)
  gRNA/shRNA sequence: ATGTCGACTTAGGTTATCAC
  Species: H. sapiens (human)
  GenBank ID: NM_012325.2
  Entrez Gene: MAPRE1 (a.k.a. EB1)
  Promoter: U6
  Cloning method: Restriction Enzyme; 5′ cloning site BbsI (destroyed during cloning); 3′ cloning site BbsI (destroyed during cloning)
  Sequencing primers: 5′ ACGATACAAGGCTGTTAGAGAG
Terms and licenses: Academic/Nonprofit Terms; Industry Terms: Not Available to Industry
Depositor comments: For a detailed protocol on knocking out EB1 in human cell lines by CRISPR/Cas9, see our protocol on "Protocol Exchange" (doi and link can be found below) For rapidly cloning gRNA sequences into pSpCAS9(BB)-2a-GFP in a single RE digestion/ ligation step, see support protocol 3 Generation of cell lines with light-controlled microtubule dynamics Torsten Wittmann & Jeffrey van Haren Protocol Exchange (2018) doi:10.1038/protex.2017.155 https://www.nature.com/protocolexchange/protocols/6427
How to cite: pSpCas9_BB_2A-GFP_MAPRE1-gRNA#3 was a gift from Torsten Wittmann (Addgene plasmid # 107728 ; http://n2t.net/addgene:107728 ; RRID:Addgene_107728)
