>Addgene plasmid #107728 | pSpCas9_BB_2A-GFP_MAPRE1-gRNA#3 | depositor partial sequence | sequence record 203334 | Primer used for sequencing gRNA insertion site : ACGATACAAGGCTGTTAGAGAG
CCCGGGAATAGTCGATGTAACACAAGATATTAGTACAAAATACGTGACGTAGAAAGTAATAATTTCTTGG
GTAGTTTGCAGTTTTAAAATTATGTTTTAAAATGGACTATCATATGCTTACCGTAACTTGAAAGTATTTC
GATTTCTTGGCTTTATATATCTTGTGGAAAGGACGAAACACCGATGTCGACTTAGGTTATCACGTTTTAG
AGCTAGAAATAGCAAGTTAAAATAAGGCTAGTCCGTTATCAACTTGAAAAAGTGGCACCGAGTCGGTGCT
TTTTTGTTTTAGAGCTAGAAATAGCAAGTTAAAATAAGGCTAGTCCGTTTTTAGCGCGTGCGCCAATTCT
GCAGACAAATGGCTCTAGAGGTACCCGTTACATAACTTACGGTAAATGGCCCGCCTGGCTGACCGCCCAA
CGACCCCCGCCCATTGACGTCAATAGTAACGCCAATAGGGACTTTCCATTGACGTCAATGGGTGGAGTAT
TTACGGTAAACTGCCCACTTGGCAGTACATCAAGTGTATCATATGCCAAGTACGCCCCCTATTGACGTCA
ATGACGGTAAATGGCCCGCCTGGCATTGTGCCCAGTACATGACCTTATGGGACTTTCCTACTTGGCAGTA
CATCTACGTATTACTCATCGCTATTACCATGGTCGAGGTGAGCCCCACGTTCTGCTTCACTCTCCCCATC
TCCCCCCCCTCCCCCACCCCCAATTTTGTATTTATTTATTTTTTTAGTTATTTTTGTGCACCTATGGGGG
GCGGGGGGGGGGGGGGGGTTTCCCCATCTTAAC
